>Addgene plasmid #40649 | phage-ubc-nls-ha-tdMCP-gfp | addgene full sequence | sequence record 364659 | Addgene NGS Result
TGGAAGGGCTAATTCACTCCCAAAGAAGACAAGATATCCTTGATCTGTGGATCTACCACACACAAGGCTA
CTTCCCTGATTAGCAGAACTACACACCAGGGCCAGGGGTCAGATATCCACTGACCTTTGGATGGTGCTAC
AAGCTAGTACCAGTTGAGCCAGATAAGGTAGAAGAGGCCAATAAAGGAGAGAACACCAGCTTGTTACACC
CTGTGAGCCTGCATGGGATGGATGACCCGGAGAGAGAAGTGTTAGAGTGGAGGTTTGACAGCCGCCTAGC
ATTTCATCACGTGGCCCGAGAGCTGCATCCGGAGTACTTCAAGAACTGCTGATATCGAGCTTGCTACAAG
GGACTTTCCGCTGGGGACTTTCCAGGGAGGCGTGGCCTGGGCGGGACTGGGGAGTGGCGAGCCCTCAGAT
CCTGCATATAAGCAGCTGCTTTTTGCCTGTACTGGGTCTCTCTGGTTAGACCAGATCTGAGCCTGGGAGC
TCTCTGGCTAACTAGGGAACCCACTGCTTAAGCCTCAATAAAGCTTGCCTTGAGTGCTTCAAGTAGTGTG
TGCCCGTCTGTTGTGTGACTCTGGTAACTAGAGATCCCTCAGACCCTTTTAGTCAGTGTGGAAAATCTCT
AGCAGTGGCGCCCGAACAGGGACTTGAAAGCGAAAGGGAAACCAGAGGAGCTCTCTCGACGCAGGACTCG
GCTTGCTGAAGCGCGCACGGCAAGAGGCGAGGGGCGGCGACTGGTGAGTACGCCAAAAATTTTGACTAGC
GGAGGCTAGAAGGAGAGAGATGGGTGCGAGAGCGTCAGTATTAAGCGGGGGAGAATTAGATCGCGATGGG
AAAAAATTCGGTTAAGGCCAGGGGGAAAGAAAAAATATAAATTAAAACATATAGTATGGGCAAGCAGGGA
GCTAGAACGATTCGCAGTTAATCCTGGCCTGTTAGAAACATCAGAAGGCTGTAGACAAATACTGGGACAG
CTACAACCATCCCTTCAGACAGGATCAGAAGAACTTAGATCATTATATAATACAGTAGCAACCCTCTATT
GTGTGCATCAAAGGATAGAGATAAAAGACACCAAGGAAGCTTTAGACAAGATAGAGGAAGAGCAAAACAA
AAGTAAGACCACCGCACAGCAAGCGGCCGGCCGCTGATCTTCAGACCTGGAGGAGGAGATATGAGGGACA
ATTGGAGAAGTGAATTATATAAATATAAAGTAGTAAAAATTGAACCATTAGGAGTAGCACCCACCAAGGC
AAAGAGAAGAGTGGTGCAGAGAGAAAAAAGAGCAGTGGGAATAGGAGCTTTGTTCCTTGGGTTCTTGGGA
GCAGCAGGAAGCACTATGGGCGCAGCGTCAATGACGCTGACGGTACAGGCCAGACAATTATTGTCTGGTA
TAGTGCAGCAGCAGAACAATTTGCTGAGGGCTATTGAGGCGCAACAGCATCTGTTGCAACTCACAGTCTG
GGGCATCAAGCAGCTCCAGGCAAGAATCCTGGCTGTGGAAAGATACCTAAAGGATCAACAGCTCCTGGGG
ATTTGGGGTTGCTCTGGAAAACTCATTTGCACCACTGCTGTGCCTTGGAATGCTAGTTGGAGTAATAAAT
CTCTGGAACAGATTTGGAATCACACGACCTGGATGGAGTGGGACAGAGAAATTAACAATTACACAAGCTT
AATACACTCCTTAATTGAAGAATCGCAAAACCAGCAAGAAAAGAATGAACAAGAATTATTGGAATTAGAT
AAATGGGCAAGTTTGTGGAATTGGTTTAACATAACAAATTGGCTGTGGTATATAAAATTATTCATAATGA
TAGTAGGAGGCTTGGTAGGTTTAAGAATAGTTTTTGCTGTACTTTCTATAGTGAATAGAGTTAGGCAGGG
ATATTCACCATTATCGTTTCAGACCCACCTCCCAACCCCGAGGGGACCCGACAGGCCCGAAGGAATAGAA
GAAGAAGGTGGAGAGAGAGACAGAGACAGATCCATTCGATTAGTGAACGGATCTCGACGGTATCGCCGAA
TTCACAAATGGCAGTATTCATCCACAATTTTAAAAGAAAAGGGGGGATTGGGGGGTACAGTGCAGGGGAA
AGAATAGTAGACATAATAGCAACAGACATACAAACTAAAGAATTACAAAAACAAATTACAAAAATTCAAA
ATTTTCGGGTTTATTACAGGGACAGCAGAGATCCAGTTTGGACTAGTGGCCTCCGCGCCGGGTTTTGGCG
CCTCCCGCGGGCGCCCCCCTCCTCACGGCGAGCGCTGCCACGTCAGACGAAGGGCGCAGCGAGCGTCCTG
ATCCTTCCGCCCGGACGCTCAGGACAGCGGCCCGCTGCTCATAAGACTCGGCCTTAGAACCCCAGTATCA
GCAGAAGGACATTTTAGGACGGGACTTGGGTGACTCTAGGGCACTGGTTTTCTTTCCAGAGAGCGGAACA
GGCGAGGAAAAGTAGTCCCTTCTCGGCGATTCTGCGGAGGGATCTCCGTGGGGCGGTGAACGCCGATGAT
TATATAAGGACGCGCCGGGTGTGGCACAGCTAGTTCCGTCGCAGCCGGGATTTGGGTCGCGGTTCTTGTT
TGTGGATCGCTGTGATCGTCACTTGGCGGCCGCAATGGGCCCAAAAAAGAAAAGAAAAGTTGGCTACCCC
TACGACGTGCCCGACTACGCCATCGAAGGCCGCCATATGCTAGCCGTTAAAATGGCTTCTAACTTTACTC
AGTTCGTTCTCGTCGACAATGGCGGAACTGGCGACGTGACTGTCGCCCCAAGCAACTTCGCTAACGGGAT
CGCTGAATGGATCAGCTCTAACTCGCGTTCACAGGCTTACAAAGTAACCTGTAGCGTTCGTCAGAGCTCT
GCGCAGAATCGCAAATACACCATCAAAGTCGAGGTGCCTAAAGGCGCCTGGCGTTCGTACTTAAATATGG
AACTAACCATTCCAATTTTCGCCACGAATTCCGACTGCGAGCTTATTGTTAAGGCAATGCAAGGTCTCCT
AAAAGATGGAAACCCGATTCCCTCAGCAATCGCAGCAAACTCCGGCATCTACGCCATGGCTTCTAACTTT
ACTCAGTTCGTTCTCGTCGACAATGGCGGAACTGGCGACGTGACTGTCGCCCCAAGCAACTTCGCTAACG
GGATCGCTGAATGGATCAGCTCTAACTCGCGTTCACAGGCTTACAAAGTAACCTGTAGCGTTCGTCAGAG
CTCTGCGCAGAATCGCAAATACACCATCAAAGTCGAGGTGCCTAAAGGCGCCTGGCGTTCGTACTTAAAT
ATGGAACTAACCATTCCAATTTTCGCCACGAATTCCGACTGCGAGCTTATTGTTAAGGCAATGCAAGGTC
TCCTAAAAGATGGAAACCCGATTCCCTCAGCAATCGCAGCAAACTCCGGCATCTACGCGGATTCTAGAAT
GGTGAGCAAGGGCGAGGAGCTGTTCACCGGGGTGGTGCCCATCCTGGTCGAGCTGGACGGCGACGTAAAC
GGCCACAAGTTCAGCGTGTCCGGCGAGGGCGAGGGCGATGCCACCTACGGCAAGCTGACCCTGAAGTTCA
TCTGCACCACCGGCAAGCTGCCCGTGCCCTGGCCCACCCTCGTGACCACCCTGACCTACGGCGTGCAGTG
CTTCAGCCGCTACCCCGACCACATGAAGCAGCACGACTTCTTCAAGTCCGCCATGCCCGAAGGCTACGTC
CAGGAGCGCACCATCTTCTTCAAGGACGACGGCAACTACAAGACCCGCGCCGAGGTGAAGTTCGAGGGCG
ACACCCTGGTGAACCGCATCGAGCTGAAGGGCATCGACTTCAAGGAGGACGGCAACATCCTGGGGCACAA
GCTGGAGTACAACTACAACAGCCACAACGTCTATATCATGGCCGACAAGCAGAAGAACGGCATCAAGGTG
AACTTCAAGATCCGCCACAACATCGAGGACGGCAGCGTGCAGCTCGCCGACCACTACCAGCAGAACACCC
CCATCGGCGACGGCCCCGTGCTGCTGCCCGACAACCACTACCTGAGCACCCAGTCCGCCCTGAGCAAAGA
CCCCAACGAGAAGCGCGATCACATGGTCCTGCTGGAGTTCGTGACCGCCGCCGGGATCACTCTCGGCATG
GACGAGCTGTACAAGTAAATCGATAGATCCTAATCAACCTCTGGATTACAAAATTTGTGAAAGATTGACT
GGTATTCTTAACTATGTTGCTCCTTTTACGCTATGTGGATACGCTGCTTTAATGCCTTTGTATCATGCTA
TTGCTTCCCGTATGGCTTTCATTTTCTCCTCCTTGTATAAATCCTGGTTGCTGTCTCTTTATGAGGAGTT
GTGGCCCGTTGTCAGGCAACGTGGCGTGGTGTGCACTGTGTTTGCTGACGCAACCCCCACTGGTTGGGGC
ATTGCCACCACCTGTCAGCTCCTTTCCGGGACTTTCGCTTTCCCCCTCCCTATTGCCACGGCGGAACTCA
TCGCCGCCTGCCTTGCCCGCTGCTGGACAGGGGCTCGGCTGTTGGGCACTGACAATTCCGTGGTGTTGTC
GGGGAAATCATCGTCCTTTCCTTGGCTGCTCGCCTGTGTTGCCACCTGGATTCTGCGCGGGACGTCCTTC
TGCTACGTCCCTTCGGCCCTCAATCCAGCGGACCTTCCTTCCCGCGGCCTGCTGCCGGCTCTGCGGCCTC
TTCCGCGTCTTCGCCTTCGCCCTCAGACGAGTCGGATCTCCCTTTGGGCCGCCTCCCCGCCTGAGATCCT
TTAAGACCAATGACTTACAAGGCAGCTGTAGATCTTAGCCACTTTTTAAAAGAAAAGGGGGGACTGGAAG
GGCTAATTCACTCCCAACGAAGACAAGATCTGCTTTTTGCTTGTACTGGGTCTCTCTGGTTAGACCAGAT
CTGAGCCTGGGAGCTCTCTGGCTAACTAGGGAACCCACTGCTTAAGCCTCAATAAAGCTTGCCTTGAGTG
CTTCAAGTAGTGTGTGCCCGTCTGTTGTGTGACTCTGGTAACTAGAGATCCCTCAGACCCTTTTAGTCAG
TGTGGAAAATCTCTAGCAGTAGTAGTTCATGTCATCTTATTATTCAGTATTTATAACTTGCAAAGAAATG
AATATCAGAGAGTGAGAGGCCCGGGTTAATTAAGGAAAGGGCTAGATCATTCTTGAAGACGAAAGGGCCT
CGTGATACGCCTATTTTTATAGGTTAATGTCATGATAATAATGGTTTCTTAGACGTCAGGTGGCACTTTT
CGGGGAAATGTGCGCGGAACCCCTATTTGTTTATTTTTCTAAATACATTCAAATATGTATCCGCTCATGA
GACAATAACCCTGATAAATGCTTCAATAATATTGAAAAAGGAAGAGTATGAGTATTCAACATTTCCGTGT
CGCCCTTATTCCCTTTTTTGCGGCATTTTGCCTTCCTGTTTTTGCTCACCCAGAAACGCTGGTGAAAGTA
AAAGATGCTGAAGATCAGTTGGGTGCACGAGTGGGTTACATCGAACTGGATCTCAACAGCGGTAAGATCC
TTGAGAGTTTTCGCCCCGAAGAACGTTTTCCAATGATGAGCACTTTTAAAGTTCTGCTATGTGGCGCGGT
ATTATCCCGTGTTGACGCCGGGCAAGAGCAACTCGGTCGCCGCATACACTATTCTCAGAATGACTTGGTT
GAGTACTCACCAGTCACAGAAAAGCATCTTACGGATGGCATGACAGTAAGAGAATTATGCAGTGCTGCCA
TAACCATGAGTGATAACACTGCGGCCAACTTACTTCTGACAACGATCGGAGGACCGAAGGAGCTAACCGC
TTTTTTGCACAACATGGGGGATCATGTAACTCGCCTTGATCGTTGGGAACCGGAGCTGAATGAAGCCATA
CCAAACGACGAGCGTGACACCACGATGCCTGTAGCAATGGCAACAACGTTGCGCAAACTATTAACTGGCG
AACTACTTACTCTAGCTTCCCGGCAACAATTAATAGACTGGATGGAGGCGGATAAAGTTGCAGGACCACT
TCTGCGCTCGGCCCTTCCGGCTGGCTGGTTTATTGCTGATAAATCTGGAGCCGGTGAGCGTGGGTCTCGC
GGTATCATTGCAGCACTGGGGCCAGATGGTAAGCCCTCCCGTATCGTAGTTATCTACACGACGGGGAGTC
AGGCAACTATGGATGAACGAAATAGACAGATCGCTGAGATAGGTGCCTCACTGATTAAGCATTGGTAACT
GTCAGACCAAGTTTACTCATATATACTTTAGATTGATTTAAAACTTCATTTTTAATTTAAAAGGATCTAG
GTGAAGATCCTTTTTGATAATCTCATGACCAAAATCCCTTAACGTGAGTTTTCGTTCCACTGAGCGTCAG
ACCCCGTAGAAAAGATCAAAGGATCTTCTTGAGATCCTTTTTTTCTGCGCGTAATCTGCTGCTTGCAAAC
AAAAAAACCACCGCTACCAGCGGTGGTTTGTTTGCCGGATCAAGAGCTACCAACTCTTTTTCCGAAGGTA
ACTGGCTTCAGCAGAGCGCAGATACCAAATACTGTTCTTCTAGTGTAGCCGTAGTTAGGCCACCACTTCA
AGAACTCTGTAGCACCGCCTACATACCTCGCTCTGCTAATCCTGTTACCAGTGGCTGCTGCCAGTGGCGA
TAAGTCGTGTCTTACCGGGTTGGACTCAAGACGATAGTTACCGGATAAGGCGCAGCGGTCGGGCTGAACG
GGGGGTTCGTGCACACAGCCCAGCTTGGAGCGAACGACCTACACCGAACTGAGATACCTACAGCGTGAGC
TATGAGAAAGCGCCACGCTTCCCGAAGGGAGAAAGGCGGACAGGTATCCGGTAAGCGGCAGGGTCGGAAC
AGGAGAGCGCACGAGGGAGCTTCCAGGGGGAAACGCCTGGTATCTTTATAGTCCTGTCGGGTTTCGCCAC
CTCTGACTTGAGCGTCGATTTTTGTGATGCTCGTCAGGGGGGCGGAGCCTATGGAAAAACGCCAGCAACG
CGGCCTTTTTACGGTTCCTGGCCTTTTGCTGGCCTTTTGCTCACATGTTCTTTCCTGCGTTATCCCCTGA
TTCTGTGGATAACCGTATTACCGCCTTTGAGTGAGCTGATACCGCTCGCCGCAGCCGAACGACCGAGCGC
AGCGAGTCAGTGAGCGAGGAAGCGGAAGAGCGCCCAATACGCAAACCGCCTCTCCCCGCGCGTTGGCCGA
TTCATTAATGCAGCAAGCTCATGGCTGACTAATTTTTTTTATTTATGCAGAGGCCGAGGCCGCCTCGGCC
TCTGAGCTATTCCAGAAGTAGTGAGGAGGCTTTTTTGGAGGCCTAGGCTTTTGCAAAAAGCTCCCCGTGG
CACGACAGGTTTCCCGACTGGAAAGCGGGCAGTGAGCGCAACGCAATTAATGTGAGTTAGCTCACTCATT
AGGCACCCCAGGCTTTACACTTTATGCTTCCGGCTCGTATGTTGTGTGGAATTGTGAGCGGATAACAATT
TCACACAGGAAACAGCTATGACATGATTACGAATTTCACAAATAAAGCATTTTTTTCACTGCATTCTAGT
TGTGGTTTGTCCAAACTCATCAATGTATCTTATCATGTCTGGATCAACTGGATAACTCAAGCTAACCAAA
ATCATCCCAAACTTCCCACCCCATACCCTATTACCACTGCCAATTACCTGTGGTTTCATTTACTCTAAAC
CTGTGATTCCTCTGAATTATTTTCATTTTAAAGAAATTGTATTTGTTAAATATGTACTACAAACTTAGTA
GT
Features (pLannotate 1.2.2; 25 found; start..end, strand, type, name):
    377..634     +  LTR            5' LTR (truncated): truncated 5' long terminal repeat (LTR) from HIV-1
    681..806     +  misc_feature   HIV-1 Ψ: packaging signal of human immunodeficiency virus type 1
    790..1128    +  CDS            HIV-1 gag (fragment): gag protein from human immunodeficiency virus 1; gag
   1303..1536    +  misc_feature   RRE: The Rev response element (RRE) of HIV-1 allows for Rev-dependent mRNA export from the nucleus to the cytoplasm.
   1913..2013    +  CDS            Rev (fragment): human immunodeficiency virus 1 (HIV-1) Rev protein; rev; enhances nuclear export of unspliced and incompletely spliced viral mRNAs
   2058..2175    +  misc_feature   cPPT/CTS: central polypurine tract and central termination sequence of HIV-1
   2218..2616    +  promoter       UbC promoter: human ubiquitin C promoter
   2715..2913    +  CDS            MS2 (fragment): bacteriophage MS2 coat protein binds to a specific stem-loop structure in the viral RNA (Peabody, 1993)
   2919..3062    +  CDS            MS2 (fragment): bacteriophage MS2 coat protein binds to a specific stem-loop structure in the viral RNA (Peabody, 1993)
   3066..3416    +  CDS            CAPSD_BPMS2 (fragment): Experimental evidence at protein level: Swiss-Prot protein existence level 1. Acts as a translational repressor of viral replicase synthesis late in infection. This latter function is the result of capsid protein interaction with an RNA hairpin which contains the replicase ribosome-binding site. From Escherichia phage MS2 (Bacteriophage MS2).
   3429..4148    +  CDS            EGFP: the original enhanced GFP (Yang et al., 1996) mammalian codon-optimized
   4162..4750    +  misc_feature   WPRE: woodchuck hepatitis virus posttranscriptional regulatory element
   4758..4823    +  CDS            nef (fragment): NEF_HV1Z2 - Experimental evidence at protein level: Swiss-Prot protein existence level 1. Extracellular Nef protein targets CD4(+) T-lymphocytes for apoptosis by interacting with CXCR4 surface receptors. From Human immunodeficiency virus type 1 group M subtype D (isolate Z2/CDC-Z34) (HIV-1).
   4825..5058    +  LTR            3' LTR (ΔU3): self-inactivating 3' long terminal repeat (LTR) from HIV-1
   5263..5367    +  promoter       AmpR promoter: bla
   5368..6228    +  CDS            AmpR: β-lactamase; bla; confers resistance to ampicillin, carbenicillin, and related antibiotics
   6399..6987    +  rep_origin     ori: high-copy-number ColE1/pMB1/pBR322/pUC origin of replication
   7170..7224    +  CDS            lacI (fragment): lac repressor; lacI; The lac repressor binds to the lac operator to inhibit transcription in E. coli. This inhibition can be relieved by adding lactose or isopropyl-β-D-thiogalactopyranoside (IPTG).
   7230..7323    +  rep_origin     SV40 ori (fragment): SV40 origin of replication
   7348..7385    +  CDS            lacI (fragment): lac repressor; lacI; The lac repressor binds to the lac operator to inhibit transcription in E. coli. This inhibition can be relieved by adding lactose or isopropyl-β-D-thiogalactopyranoside (IPTG).
   7398..7419    +  protein_bind   CAP binding site: CAP binding activates transcription in the presence of cAMP. E. coli catabolite activator protein
   7434..7464    +  promoter       lac promoter: promoter for the E. coli lac operon
   7472..7488    +  protein_bind   lac operator: The lac repressor binds to the lac operator to inhibit transcription in E. coli. This inhibition can be relieved by adding lactose or isopropyl-β-D-thiogalactopyranoside (IPTG). lac repressor encoded by lacI
   7522..7605    +  polyA_signal   SV40 poly(A) signal (fragment): SV40 polyadenylation signal
   7772..329     +  CDS            nef (fragment) (across the origin): NEF_HV1BR - Experimental evidence at protein level: Swiss-Prot protein existence level 1. Extracellular Nef protein targets CD4(+) T-lymphocytes for apoptosis by interacting with CXCR4 surface receptors (PubMed:14990729). From Human immunodeficiency virus type 1 group M subtype B (isolate BRU/LAI) (HIV-1).
