[The description below was written by a language model from this plasmid's Addgene catalogue record and pLannotate feature annotations shown in this document.]
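Description:
phage-ubc-nls-ha-tdMCP-gfp is an HIV-1-based lentiviral transfer plasmid for mammalian expression, built on a modified pHAGE-UBC-RIG backbone (the record refers to the associated publication for the modifications). It is propagated in E. coli through a high-copy ColE1/pUC-type origin and selected with ampicillin via the β-lactamase gene. The viral portion has a truncated 5' LTR, the Ψ packaging signal with an adjoining gag fragment, the Rev response element for Rev-dependent nuclear export of the genomic RNA, the cPPT/CTS, and a ΔU3 self-inactivating 3' LTR. This means the integrated provirus lacks LTR promoter activity and expression depends on the internal promoter. Small remnants of nef, lacI, the lac promoter/operator, the SV40 origin and an SV40 poly(A) signal are also annotated in the backbone.

The payload is driven by the human ubiquitin C promoter, of which the feature table annotates only about 400 bp. It encodes a synthetic tandem dimer of the bacteriophage MS2 coat protein (tdMCP): two coat protein copies joined by a short linker into a single chain, which appear in the annotation as consecutive MS2 fragments. According to the catalogue fields, a nuclear localization signal and an HA epitope sit at the N terminus, although neither is annotated separately, and EGFP is fused at the C terminus. A WPRE downstream of EGFP enhances transcript expression.

MCP binds a specific MS2 RNA stem-loop, so this fluorescent fusion labels transcripts engineered to carry MS2 binding sites. The NLS would be expected to concentrate unbound protein in the nucleus. The associated work used the construct for quantitative imaging of single mRNAs in living cells by fluorescence fluctuation spectroscopy, and lentiviral delivery allows stable expression in target cells.
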