Addgene plasmid #40649: phage-ubc-nls-ha-tdMCP-gfp
Depositing lab: Robert Singer. Depositing organization: Albert Einstein College of Medicine. Publication: Fluorescence fluctuation spectroscopy enables quantitative imaging of single mRNAs in living cells. Wu B, Chao JA, Singer RH. Biophys J. 2012 Jun 20;102(12):2936-44. Epub 2012 Jun 19. 10.1016/j.bpj.2012.05.017 PubMed 22735544.
Backbone
  Vector backbone: pHAGE-UBC-RIG (modified)
  Modifications to backbone: see associated publication
  Vector type: Mammalian Expression, Lentiviral
Growth in bacteria
  Bacterial resistance: Ampicillin, 100 μg/mL
  Growth temperature: 37°C
  Growth strain: DH5alpha
  Copy number: Unknown
Gene/Insert
  Gene/Insert name: tdMCP-gfp (alt name: tandem dimer MS2 coat protein (MCP))
  Species: Synthetic
  Promoter: human ubiquitin C (UBC)
  Tag / fusion protein: NLS (N terminal on backbone); HA (N terminal on backbone); EGFP (C terminal on backbone)
  Cloning method: Restriction Enzyme; 5′ cloning site unknown (unknown if destroyed); 3′ cloning site unknown (unknown if destroyed)
  Sequencing primers: 5′ FUGW (5'-ATTACAGGGACAGCAGAGATCC-3'); 3′ WPRE-R (5'CATAGCGTAAAAGGAGCAACA-3')
Terms and licenses: Academic/Nonprofit Terms; Industry Terms: Not Available to Industry
Depositor comments: The linker region between the two MCPs is ATCTACGCCATGGCTTCT
How to cite: phage-ubc-nls-ha-tdMCP-gfp was a gift from Robert Singer (Addgene plasmid # 40649 ; http://n2t.net/addgene:40649 ; RRID:Addgene_40649)
